>Addgene plasmid #213237 | F2RL3-DuET | addgene full sequence | sequence record 430795 | Addgene NGS Result
GTGGGTTACATCGAACTGGATCTCAACAGCGGTAAGATCCTTGAGAGTTTTCGCCCCGAAGAACGTTTTC
CAATGATGAGCACTTTTAAAGTTCTGCTATGTGGCGCGGTATTATCCCGTATTGACGCCGGGCAAGAGCA
ACTCGGTCGCCGCATACACTATTCTCAGAATGACTTGGTTGAGTACTCACCAGTCACAGAAAAGCATCTT
ACGGATGGCATGACAGTAAGAGAATTATGCAGTGCTGCCATAACCATGAGTGATAACACTGCGGCCAACT
TACTTCTGACAACGATCGGAGGACCGAAGGAGCTAACCGCTTTTTTGCACAACATGGGGGATCATGTAAC
TCGCCTTGATCGTTGGGAACCGGAGCTGAATGAAGCCATACCAAACGACGAGCGTGACACCACGATGCCT
GTAGCAATGGCAACAACGTTGCGCAAACTATTAACTGGCGAACTACTTACTCTAGCTTCCCGGCAACAAT
TAATAGACTGGATGGAGGCGGATAAAGTTGCAGGACCACTTCTGCGCTCGGCCCTTCCGGCTGGCTGGTT
TATTGCTGATAAATCTGGAGCCGGTGAGCGTGGGTCTCGCGGTATCATTGCAGCACTGGGGCCAGATGGT
AAGCCCTCCCGTATCGTAGTTATCTACACGACGGGGAGTCAGGCAACTATGGATGAACGAAATAGACAGA
TCGCTGAGATAGGTGCCTCACTGATTAAGCATTGGTAACTGTCAGACCAAGTTTACTCATATATACTTTA
GATTGATTTAAAACTTCATTTTTAATTTAAAAGGATCTAGGTGAAGATCCTTTTTGATAATCTCATGACC
AAAATCCCTTAACGTGAGTTTTCGTTCCACTGAGCGTCAGACCCCGTAGAAAAGATCAAAGGATCTTCTT
GAGATCCTTTTTTTCTGCGCGTAATCTGCTGCTTGCAAACAAAAAAACCACCGCTACCAGCGGTGGTTTG
TTTGCCGGATCAAGAGCTACCAACTCTTTTTCCGAAGGTAACTGGCTTCAGCAGAGCGCAGATACCAAAT
ACCGTTCTTCTAGTGTAGCCGTAGTTAGGCCACCACTTCAAGAACTCTGTAGCACCGCCTACATACCTCG
CTCTGCTAATCCTGTTACCAGTGGCTGCTGCCAGTGGCGATAAGTCGTGTCTTACCGGGTTGGACTCAAG
ACGATAGTTACCGGATAAGGCGCAGCGGTCGGGCTGAACGGGGGGTTCGTGCACACAGCCCAGCTTGGAG
CGAACGACCTACACCGAACTGAGATACCTACAGCGTGAGCTATGAGAAAGCGCCACGCTTCCCGAAGGGA
GAAAGGCGGACAGGTATCCGGTAAGCGGCAGGGTCGGAACAGGAGAGCGCACGAGGGAGCTTCCAGGGGG
AAACGCCTGGTATCTTTATAGTCCTGTCGGGTTTCGCCACCTCTGACTTGAGCGTCGATTTTTGTGATGC
TCGTCAGGGGGGCGGAGCCTATGGAAAAACGCCAGCAACGCGGCCTTTTTACGGTTCCTGGCCTTTTGCT
GGCCTTTTGCTCACATGTTCTTTCCTGCGTTATCCCCTGATTCTGTGGATAACCGTATTACCGCCTTTGA
GTGAGCTGATACCGCTCGCCGCAGCCGAACGACCGAGCGCAGCGAGTCAGTGAGCGAGGAAGCGGAAGAG
CGCCCAATACGCAAACCGCCTCTCCCCGCGCGTTGGCCGATTCATTAATGCAGCTGGCACGACAGGTTTC
CCGACTGGAAAGCGGGCAGTGAGCGCAACGCAATTAATGTGAGTTAGCTCACTCATTAGGCACCCCAGGC
TTTACACTTTATGCTTCCGGCTCGTATGTTGTGTGGAATTGTGAGCGGATAACAATTTCACACAGGAAAC
AGCTATGACCATGATTACGCCAAGCTCTAGCTAGAGGTCGACGGTATACAGACATGATAAGATACATTGA
TGAGTTTGGACAAACCACAACTAGAATGCAGTGAAAAAAATGCTTTATTTGTGAAATTTGTGATGCTATT
GCTTTATTTGTAACCATTATAAGCTGCAATAAACAAGTTGGGGTGGGCGAAGAACTCCAGCATGAGATCC
CCGCGCTGGAGGATCATCCAGCCGGCGTCCCGGAAAACGATTCCGAAGCCCAACCTTTCATAGAAGGCGG
CGGTGGAATCGAAATCTCGTGATGGCAGGTTGGGCGTCGCTTGGTCGGTCATTTCGAACCCCAGAGTCCC
GCTCAGAAGAACTCGTCAAGAAGGCGATAGAAGGCGATGCGCTGCGAATCGGGAGCGGCGATACCGTAAA
GCACGAGGAAGCGGTCAGCCCATTCGCCGCCAAGCTCTTCAGCAATATCACGGGTAGCCAACGCTATGTC
CTGATAGCGGTCCGCCACACCCAGCCGGCCACAGTCGATGAATCCAGAAAAGCGGCCATTTTCCACCATG
ATATTCGGCAAGCAGGCATCGCCATGGGTCACGACGAGATCCTCGCCGTCGGGCATGCGCGCCTTGAGCC
TGGCGAACAGTTCGGCTGGCGCGAGCCCCTGATGCTCTTCGTCCAGATCATCCTGATCGACAAGACCGGC
TTCCATCCGAGTACGTGCTCGCTCGATGCGATGTTTCGCTTGGTGGTCGAATGGGCAGGTAGCCGGATCA
AGCGTATGCAGCCGCCGCATTGCATCAGCCATGATGGATACTTTCTCGGCAGGAGCAAGGTGAGATGACA
GGAGATCCTGCCCCGGCACTTCGCCCAATAGCAGCCAGTCCCTTCCCGCTTCAGTGACAACGTCGAGCAC
AGCTGCGCAAGGAACGCCCGTCGTGGCCAGCCACGATAGCCGCGCTGCCTCGTCCTGCAGTTCATTCAGG
GCACCGGACAGGTCGGTCTTGACAAAAAGAACCGGGCGCCCCTGCGCTGACAGCCGGAACACGGCGGCAT
CAGAGCAGCCGATTGTCTGTTGTGCCCAGTCATAGCCGAATAGCCTCTCCACCCAAGCGGCCGGAGAACC
TGCGTGCAATCCATCTTGTTCAATCATGCGAAACGATCCTCATCCTGTCTCTTGATCAGATCCGAAAATG
GATATACAAGCTCCCGGGAGCTTTTTGCAAAAGCCTAGGCCTCCAAAAAAGCCTCCTCACTACTTCTGGA
ATAGCTCAGAGGCAGAGGCGGCCTCGGCCTCTGCATAAATAAAAAAAATTAGTCAGCCATGGGGCGGAGA
ATGGGCGGAACTGGGCGGAGTTAGGGGCGGGATGGGCGGAGTTAGGGGCGGGACTATGGTTGCTGACTAA
TTGAGATGCATGCTTTGCATACTTCTGCCTGCTGGGGAGCCTGGGGACTTTCCACACCTGGTTGCTGACT
AATTGAGATGCATGCTTTGCATACTTCTGCCTGCTGGGGAGCCTGGGGACTTTCCACACCCTAACTGACA
CACATTCCACAGAATTAATTCGCGTTAAATTTTTGTTAAATCAGCTCATTTTTTAACCAATAGGCCGAAA
TCGGCAAAATCCCTTATAAATCAAAAGAATAGACCGAGATAGGGT
[37 nt withheld, positions 3546-3582]
AAAGAACGTGGACTCCAACGTCAAAGG
[49 nt withheld, positions 3610-3658]
T
[91 nt withheld, positions 3660-3750]
G
[124 nt withheld, positions 3752-3875]
GGGGATACCCCCTAGAGCCCCAGCTGGTTCTTTCCGCCTCAGAAGCCATAGAGCCCACCGCATCCCCAGC
ATGCCTGCTATTGTCTTCCCAATCCTCCCCCTTGCTGTCCTGCCCCACCCCACCCCCCAGAATAGAATGA
CACCTACTCAGACAATGCGATGCAATTTCCTCATTTTATTAGGAAAGGACAGTGGGAGTGGCACCTTCCA
GGGTCAAGGAAGGCACGGGGGAGGGGCAAACAACAGATGGCTGGCAACTAGAAGGCACAGTCGAGGCTGA
TCAGCGGGTTTAAACGGGCCCTCTAGACTCGAGTTAGGCAGGGGCCACCTGAGAAGTCTCGGTCTTAGAC
ACGGTGGTGCTGGCCTCATCGAATTCACCGGTGCGTCCACCGGTATCGATTTGCAGCAGTGAAGAGTGGG
TCCCCATACCCCGGCTGCCCCCCTCGGCGCTGGCTTTGGAGGCAACAGTGTCCCCTGGACTTCTCTGAAA
GAGGCCGGCTCGGACCTTATCTCTGAACTCGGCGCTTACATAGTAGTAAATAAAAGGATCCACGCAGGAA
TTCAAGGTGCTCAGGGCCAAGCTGGGCACATAGGCGCCATACAGGTTACCCCAGGCTGAGGGGGAAGGGT
CGCTATAATGCAGGAGCAGGAGGAGGTTGCTCGGAACGAAGAAGGCCACTGCGCTCGCCAGTACTACTGC
AGTCAGTCTAAGGGCGTGTCCGTATCGCCTACCTGAGGCAGCCAAAGTGTGCAATGTGGCCCCATAACAG
AGCAGCATCGCCAGGAGAGGCAGAAAGCATCCCAACAGAGCCAAGCAAGTAAATGCGGGCTGCCAGTGTG
AAGCCTGCGCGTCGAGAGGCAGTGCGTCGTGGCACAGCACTCTGTCGGAGCGAGCCAGGCGAAAAGTCTG
TCTCTGCAGAGTGAGTGGGAGTGCGAGGGCAGCGGCCATCAGCCAGGCAGCCATGCACAAACCCAGTGCC
AGGCGCCTGCCTCTAAGAGCCCGGGCTCTCAGCGGATGGACCAATGCCAGGTATCTATCCAAGCTCACCG
CGGCCAGAAGGAGCACTGACCCGTACATGTGCCCGTACAAAGCGGCAGTGGCGAGCCTACAGGCGGCCTC
TCCGAATGGCCACCGCTGCCCCCGAAGATGGTAGGCAATGCGTGGAGGCAGGGCGAGTGCCAAGAGGAGG
TCGGCGGCGGCCAGGTTCATAAGAAGCATCGTAGAGGGGAGCCGTGGGGCCTGGGTAGCCAGAACCCACA
GAGCCAGACCGTTGGCGGGCAGGCCCACAACAAGCACCAAACCGTAGAGGGCTGGCACGAGTCTGGTAGG
CACCCACCCCAGCAGCAGTGCTCTACTGCTGTCTGGCAACTCCAGAGTATCGCTATCATTTGCACAGACT
TGACCGGGATAGCCCCTCGGGGCGGGAAGTATGCTGGGAGTAGAGTCGTCACCGCCTCCCGTGCTTCCGC
TTTCGTCATACACAGATGGAGTCTGTGTGCCTCCGCTAAGGGAAAAACCCAGCACAAGAGGCCACAGCAG
AAGCCGTCCCCACATATCGATGCTGGCGTCATCATCGTCCTTGTAGTCGGCGAATACCAGGCAGAAGATG
TAGCTCAGGGCGATGATCGTCTTCATGGTGGCGCTAAGCTTAAGTTTAAACGCTAGCCAGCTTGGGTCTC
CCTATAGTGAGTCGTATTAATTTCGATAAGCCAGTAAGCAGTGGGTTCTCTAGTTAGCCAGAGAGCTCTG
CTTATATAGACCTCCCACCGTACACGCCTACCGCCCATTTGCGTCAATGGGGCGGAGTTGTTACGACATT
TTGGAAAGTCCCGTTGATTTTGGTGCCAAAACAAACTCCCATTGACGTCAATGGGGTGGAGACTTGGAAA
TCCCCGTGAGTCAAACCGCTATCCACGCCCATTGATGTACTGCCAAAACCGCATCACCATGGTAATAGCG
ATGACTAATACGTAGATGTACTGCCAAGTAGGAAAGTCCCATAAGGTCATGTACTGGGCATAATGCCAGG
CGGGCCATTTACCGTCATTGACGTCAATAGGGGGCGTACTTGGCATATGATACACTTGATGTACTGCCAA
GTGGGCAGTTTACCGTAAATACTCCACCCATTGACGTCAATGGAAAGTCCCTATTGGCGTTACTATGGGA
ACATACGTCATTATTGACGTCAATGGGCGGGGGTCGTTGGGCGGTCAGCCAGGCGGGCCATTTACCGTAA
GTTATGTAACGCGGAACTCCATATATGGGCTATGAACTAATGACCCCGTAATTGATTACTATTAATAACT
AGTCAATAATCAATGTCAACGCGTATATCTGGCCCGTACATCGCGAAGCAGCGCAAAACGCCTAACCCTA
AGCAGATTCTTCATGCAAATGTCGGTCAAGCCTTGCCTTGTTGTAGCTTAAATTTTGCTCGCGCACTACT
CAGCGACCTCCAACACACAAGCAGGGAGCAGATACTGGCTTAACTATGCGGCATCAGAGCAGATTGTACT
GAGAGTGCACCATAGGGGATCGGGAGATCTCCCGATCCGTCGACGTCAGGTGGCACTTTTCGGGGAAATG
TGCGCGGAACCCCTATTTGTTTATTTTTCTAAATACATTCAAATATGTATCCGCTCATGAGACAATAACC
CTGATAAATGCTTCAATAATATTGAAAAAGGAAGAGTATGAGTATTCAACATTTCCGTGTCGCCCTTATT
CCCTTTTTTGCGGCATTTTGCCTTCCTGTTTTTGCTCACCCAGAAACGCTGGTGAAAGTAAAAGATGCTG
AAGATCAGTTGGGTGCACGA
Features (pLannotate 1.2.2; 21 found; start..end, strand, type, name):
    909..1497    +  rep_origin     ori: high-copy-number ColE1/pMB1/pBR322/pUC origin of replication
   1680..1772    +  CDS            lacI (fragment): lac repressor; lacI; The lac repressor binds to the lac operator to inhibit transcription in E. coli. This inhibition can be relieved by adding lactose or isopropyl-β-D-thiogalactopyranoside (IPTG).
   1785..1806    +  protein_bind   CAP binding site: CAP binding activates transcription in the presence of cAMP. E. coli catabolite activator protein
   1821..1851    +  promoter       lac promoter: promoter for the E. coli lac operon
   1859..1875    +  protein_bind   lac operator: The lac repressor binds to the lac operator to inhibit transcription in E. coli. This inhibition can be relieved by adding lactose or isopropyl-β-D-thiogalactopyranoside (IPTG). lac repressor encoded by lacI
   1948..2069    -  polyA_signal   SV40 poly(A) signal: SV40 polyadenylation signal
   2064..2222    -  CDS            ble (fragment): BLE_KLEPN - Experimental evidence at protein level: Swiss-Prot protein existence level 1. Binding protein with a strong affinity to the bleomycin family of antibiotics. Binds to CL990; an antimitotic-antibiotic compound. From Klebsiella pneumoniae.
   2246..3037    -  CDS            neo: KKA2_KLEPN - Also known as kan, nptII. Experimental evidence at protein level: Swiss-Prot protein existence level 1. Resistance to kanamycin, neomycin, paromomycin, ribostamycin, butirosin and gentamicin B. From Klebsiella pneumoniae.
   3104..3433    -  promoter       SV40 promoter: SV40 enhancer and early promoter
   3447..3875    -  rep_origin     f1 ori (sequence partly withheld): f1 bacteriophage origin of replication; arrow indicates direction of (+) strand synthesis
   3896..3917    -  promoter       SV40 promoter (fragment): SV40 enhancer and early promoter
   3921..4145    -  polyA_signal   bGH poly(A) signal: bovine growth hormone polyadenylation signal
   4276..5430    -  CDS            F2RL3: PAR4_HUMAN - Also known as PAR4. Experimental evidence at protein level: Swiss-Prot protein existence level 1. Receptor for activated thrombin or trypsin coupled to G proteins that stimulate phosphoinositide hydrolysis. May play a role in platelets activation. From Homo sapiens (Human).
   5443..5463    -  CDS            3xFLAG (fragment): three tandem FLAG® epitope tags
   5556..5574    -  promoter       T7 promoter: promoter for bacteriophage T7 RNA polymerase
   5590..5623    -  LTR            5' LTR (truncated) (fragment): truncated 5' long terminal repeat (LTR) from HIV-1
   5619..5822    -  promoter       CMV promoter: human cytomegalovirus (CMV) immediate early promoter
   5823..6202    -  enhancer       CMV enhancer: human cytomegalovirus immediate early enhancer
   6357..6409    +  misc_feature   bom (fragment): basis of mobility region from pBR322
   6468..6572    +  promoter       AmpR promoter: bla
   6573..738     +  CDS            AmpR (across the origin): β-lactamase; bla; confers resistance to ampicillin, carbenicillin, and related antibiotics
