[The description below was written by a language model from this plasmid's Addgene catalogue record and pLannotate feature annotations shown in this document.]
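Description:
F2RL3-DuET is a mammalian expression plasmid built on the pcDNA 3.1 (+) backbone that carries the human F2RL3 gene, encoding proteinase-activated receptor 4 (PAR4). This is a class A G protein-coupled receptor that responds to activated thrombin or trypsin. The sequenced construct is 6,695 nt. It is propagated in E. coli at high copy from a ColE1/pUC-type origin under ampicillin selection (β-lactamase with its own promoter), and it also contains an f1 phage origin. For selection in mammalian cells, the backbone provides a neomycin/kanamycin phosphotransferase gene driven by the SV40 enhancer/early promoter and terminated by an SV40 polyadenylation signal. Small annotated fragments such as lacI, the lac promoter/operator, ble, bom and a short LTR-like match appear to be backbone remnants or partial homology hits rather than functional parts.

The receptor cassette is driven by the CMV immediate early enhancer and promoter and ends with the bovine growth hormone polyadenylation signal. A T7 promoter sits between CMV and the coding region and would permit in vitro transcription. In the DuET design, the receptor is preceded by a cleavable hemagglutinin signal peptide and an N-terminal FLAG epitope and is followed by a C-terminal 1D4 epitope. The feature table detects the FLAG sequence (as a partial 3xFLAG match) just upstream of the F2RL3 coding sequence, but it does not annotate the signal peptide or the 1D4 tag, which are known only from the catalogue description. The insert was assembled by Gibson cloning. The dual tags allow capture and detection of the receptor from either end, and the construct is intended for GPCR expression in mammalian cells and proteomics work, in the context of multiplexed selectivity screening of anti-GPCR antibodies.
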