Addgene plasmid #213237: F2RL3-DuET
Purpose: The DuET construct encodes the named human GPCR engineered with a cleaved hemagglutinin signal peptide, a 5' FLAG and a 3' 1D4 epitope tag optimized for expression in mammalian cells and proteomics studies.
Depositing lab: Thomas Sakmar. Depositing organization: Rockefeller University. Publication: Multiplexed selectivity screening of anti-GPCR antibodies. Dahl L, Kotliar IB, Bendes A, Dodig-Crnkovic T, Fromm S, Elofsson A, Uhlen M, Sakmar TP, Schwenk JM. Sci Adv. 2023 May 3;9(18):eadf9297. doi: 10.1126/sciadv.adf9297. Epub 2023 May 3. PubMed 37134173.
Backbone
  Vector backbone: pcDNA 3.1 (+)
  Vector type: Mammalian Expression
Growth in bacteria
  Bacterial resistance: Ampicillin, 100 μg/mL
  Growth temperature: 37°C
  Growth strain: DH5alpha
  Copy number: High Copy
Gene/Insert
  Gene/Insert name: F2RL3 (alt names: F2R like thrombin or trypsin receptor 3; PAR4)
  Species: H. sapiens (human)
  Entrez Gene: F2RL3 (a.k.a. PAR4)
  Promoter: CMV, T7
  Tag / fusion protein: FLAG (N terminal on insert); 1D4 (C terminal on insert)
  Cloning method: Gibson Cloning
Terms and licenses: Academic/Nonprofit Terms; Industry Terms: Not Available to Industry
Depositor comments: Class: A, Family: Proteinase-activated. Ensembl ID: ENSG00000127533, Uniprot ID: Q96RI0
How to cite: F2RL3-DuET was a gift from Thomas Sakmar (Addgene plasmid # 213237 ; http://n2t.net/addgene:213237 ; RRID:Addgene_213237)
